LOCUS       Exported 9082 bp ds-DNA circular SYN 12-MAY-2021
DEFINITION  Lentiviral expression of NRAS.
ACCESSION   .
VERSION     .
KEYWORDS    pHAGE-NRAS
SOURCE      synthetic DNA construct
  ORGANISM  synthetic DNA construct
REFERENCE   1 (bases 1 to 9082)
  AUTHORS   Ng PK, Li J, Jeong KJ, Shao S, Chen H, Tsang YH, Sengupta S, Wang Z,
            Bhavana VH, Tran R, Soewito S, Minussi DC, Moreno D, Kong K,
            Dogruluk T, Lu H, Gao J, Tokheim C, Zhou DC, Johnson AM, Zeng J, Ip
            CKM, Ju Z, Wester M, Yu S, Li Y, Vellano CP, Schultz N, Karchin R,
            Ding L, Lu Y, Cheung LWT, Chen K, Shaw KR, Meric-Bernstam F, Scott
            KL, Yi S, Sahni N, Liang H, Mills GB
  TITLE     Systematic Functional Annotation of Somatic Mutations in Cancer.
  JOURNAL   Cancer Cell. 2018 Mar 12;33(3):450-462.e10. doi:
            10.1016/j.ccell.2018.01.021.
  PUBMED    29533785
REFERENCE   2 (bases 1 to 9082)
  AUTHORS   .
  TITLE     Direct Submission
  JOURNAL   Exported May 12, 2021 from SnapGene Server 1.1.58
            http://www.snapgene.com
FEATURES             Location/Qualifiers
     source          1..9082
                     /organism="synthetic DNA construct"
                     /mol_type="other DNA"
     LTR             1..634
                     /label=3' LTR
                     /note="3' long terminal repeat (LTR) from HIV-1"
     misc_feature    681..806
                     /label=HIV-1 Psi
                     /note="packaging signal of human immunodeficiency virus
                     type 1"
     misc_feature    1303..1536
                     /label=RRE
                     /note="The Rev response element (RRE) of HIV-1 allows for
                     Rev-dependent mRNA export from the nucleus to the
                     cytoplasm."
     CDS             1721..1765
                     /codon_start=1
                     /product="antigenic peptide corresponding to amino acids
                     655 to 669 of the HIV envelope protein gp41 (Lutje Hulsik
                     et al., 2013)"
                     /label=gp41 peptide
                     /note="recognized by the 2H10 single-chain llama nanobody"
                     /translation="KNEQELLELDKWASL"
     misc_feature    2058..2175
                     /label=cPPT/CTS
                     /note="central polypurine tract and central termination
                     sequence of HIV-1"
     promoter        2223..3401
                     /label=EF-1-alpha promoter
                     /note="strong constitutive promoter for human elongation
                     factor EF-1-alpha"
     intron          2454..3392
                     /label=EF-1-alpha intron A
                     /note="intron upstream of the start codon of human
                     EF-1-alpha"
     primer_bind     3349..3369
                     /label=EF1a-F
                     /note="Human elongation factor-1a promoter, forward primer"
     protein_bind    3421..3445
                     /gene="mutant version of attB"
                     /label=attB1
                     /bound_moiety="BP Clonase(TM)"
                     /note="recombination site for the Gateway(R) BP reaction"
     protein_bind    complement(4019..4043)
                     /gene="mutant version of attB"
                     /label=attB2
                     /bound_moiety="BP Clonase(TM)"
                     /note="recombination site for the Gateway(R) BP reaction"
     CDS             4096..4137
                     /codon_start=1
                     /product="epitope tag from simian virus 5"
                     /label=V5 tag
                     /translation="GKPIPNPLLGLDST"
     misc_feature    4158..4725
                     /label=IRES
                     /note="internal ribosome entry site (IRES) of the
                     encephalomyocarditis virus (EMCV)"
     misc_feature    4175..4727
                     /label=IRES
                     /note="internal ribosome entry site (IRES) of the
                     encephalomyocarditis virus (EMCV)"
     primer_bind     complement(4319..4336)
                     /label=IRES reverse
                     /note="IRES internal ribosome entry site, reverse primer.
                     Also called pCDH-rev"
     primer_bind     4546..4565
                     /label=IRES-F
                     /note="IRES internal ribosome entry site, forward primer"
     CDS             4739..5458
                     /codon_start=1
                     /product="the original enhanced GFP (Yang et al., 1996)"
                     /label=EGFP
                     /note="mammalian codon-optimized"
                     /translation="MVSKGEELFTGVVPILVELDGDVNGHKFSVSGEGEGDATYGKLTL
                     KFICTTGKLPVPWPTLVTTLTYGVQCFSRYPDHMKQHDFFKSAMPEGYVQERTIFFKDD
                     GNYKTRAEVKFEGDTLVNRIELKGIDFKEDGNILGHKLEYNYNSHNVYIMADKQKNGIK
                     VNFKIRHNIEDGSVQLADHYQQNTPIGDGPVLLPDNHYLSTQSALSKDPNEKRDHMVLL
                     EFVTAAGITLGMDELYK"
     CDS             4739..5455
                     /codon_start=1
                     /product="enhanced GFP"
                     /label=EGFP
                     /translation="MVSKGEELFTGVVPILVELDGDVNGHKFSVSGEGEGDATYGKLTL
                     KFICTTGKLPVPWPTLVTTLTYGVQCFSRYPDHMKQHDFFKSAMPEGYVQERTIFFKDD
                     GNYKTRAEVKFEGDTLVNRIELKGIDFKEDGNILGHKLEYNYNSHNVYIMADKQKNGIK
                     VNFKIRHNIEDGSVQLADHYQQNTPIGDGPVLLPDNHYLSTQSALSKDPNEKRDHMVLL
                     EFVTAAGITLGMDELYK"
     primer_bind     complement(4784..4805)
                     /label=EGFP-N
                     /note="EGFP, reverse primer"
     primer_bind     complement(5045..5064)
                     /label=EXFP-R
                     /note="For distinguishing EGFP variants, reverse primer"
     primer_bind     5392..5413
                     /label=EGFP-C
                     /note="EGFP, forward primer"
     misc_feature    5472..6060
                     /label=WPRE
                     /note="woodchuck hepatitis virus posttranscriptional
                     regulatory element"
     primer_bind     complement(5525..5545)
                     /label=WPRE-R
                     /note="WPRE, reverse primer"
     CDS             complement(5943..5954)
                     /codon_start=1
                     /product="Factor Xa recognition and cleavage site"
                     /label=Factor Xa site
                     /translation="IEGR"
     LTR             6135..6368
                     /label=3' LTR (Delta-U3)
                     /note="self-inactivating 3' long terminal repeat (LTR) from
                     HIV-1"
     primer_bind     complement(6487..6505)
                     /label=pBRforEco
                     /note="pBR322 vectors, upsteam of EcoRI site, forward
                     primer"
     promoter        6573..6677
                     /gene="bla"
                     /label=AmpR promoter
     CDS             6678..7538
                     /codon_start=1
                     /gene="bla"
                     /product="beta-lactamase"
                     /label=AmpR
                     /note="confers resistance to ampicillin, carbenicillin, and
                     related antibiotics"
                     /translation="MSIQHFRVALIPFFAAFCLPVFAHPETLVKVKDAEDQLGARVGYI
                     ELDLNSGKILESFRPEERFPMMSTFKVLLCGAVLSRVDAGQEQLGRRIHYSQNDLVEYS
                     PVTEKHLTDGMTVRELCSAAITMSDNTAANLLLTTIGGPKELTAFLHNMGDHVTRLDRW
                     EPELNEAIPNDERDTTMPVAMATTLRKLLTGELLTLASRQQLIDWMEADKVAGPLLRSA
                     LPAGWFIADKSGAGERGSRGIIAALGPDGKPSRIVVIYTTGSQATMDERNRQIAEIGAS
                     LIKHW"
     primer_bind     complement(6896..6915)
                     /label=Amp-R
                     /note="Ampicillin resistance gene, reverse primer"
     rep_origin      7709..8297
                     /direction=RIGHT
                     /label=ori
                     /note="high-copy-number ColE1/pMB1/pBR322/pUC origin of
                     replication"
     primer_bind     8198..8217
                     /label=pBR322ori-F
                     /note="pBR322 origin, forward primer"
     primer_bind     8451..8468
                     /label=L4440
                     /note="L4440 vector, forward primer"
     primer_bind     8560..8579
                     /label=SV40pro-F
                     /note="SV40 promoter/origin, forward primer"
     protein_bind    8708..8729
                     /label=CAP binding site
                     /bound_moiety="E. coli catabolite activator protein"
                     /note="CAP binding activates transcription in the presence
                     of cAMP."
     promoter        8744..8774
                     /label=lac promoter
                     /note="promoter for the E. coli lac operon"
     protein_bind    8782..8798
                     /label=lac operator
                     /bound_moiety="lac repressor encoded by lacI"
                     /note="The lac repressor binds to the lac operator to
                     inhibit transcription in E. coli. This inhibition can be
                     relieved by adding lactose or
                     isopropyl-beta-D-thiogalactopyranoside (IPTG)."
     primer_bind     8787..8809
                     /label=M13/pUC Reverse
                     /note="In lacZ gene"
     primer_bind     8806..8822
                     /label=M13 rev
                     /note="common sequencing primer, one of multiple similar
                     variants"
     primer_bind     8806..8822
                     /label=M13 Reverse
                     /note="In lacZ gene. Also called M13-rev"
     primer_bind     8872..8891
                     /label=EBV-rev
                     /note="SV40 polyA terminator, reverse primer"
ORIGIN
        1 tggaagggct aattcactcc caaagaagac aagatatcct tgatctgtgg atctaccaca
       61 cacaaggcta cttccctgat tagcagaact acacaccagg gccaggggtc agatatccac
      121 tgacctttgg atggtgctac aagctagtac cagttgagcc agataaggta gaagaggcca
      181 ataaaggaga gaacaccagc ttgttacacc ctgtgagcct gcatgggatg gatgacccgg
      241 agagagaagt gttagagtgg aggtttgaca gccgcctagc atttcatcac gtggcccgag
      301 agctgcatcc ggagtacttc aagaactgct gatatcgagc ttgctacaag ggactttccg
      361 ctggggactt tccagggagg cgtggcctgg gcgggactgg ggagtggcga gccctcagat
      421 cctgcatata agcagctgct ttttgcctgt actgggtctc tctggttaga ccagatctga
      481 gcctgggagc tctctggcta actagggaac ccactgctta agcctcaata aagcttgcct
      541 tgagtgcttc aagtagtgtg tgcccgtctg ttgtgtgact ctggtaacta gagatccctc
      601 agaccctttt agtcagtgtg gaaaatctct agcagtggcg cccgaacagg gacttgaaag
      661 cgaaagggaa accagaggag ctctctcgac gcaggactcg gcttgctgaa gcgcgcacgg
      721 caagaggcga ggggcggcga ctggtgagta cgccaaaaat tttgactagc ggaggctaga
      781 aggagagaga tgggtgcgag agcgtcagta ttaagcgggg gagaattaga tcgcgatggg
      841 aaaaaattcg gttaaggcca gggggaaaga aaaaatataa attaaaacat atagtatggg
      901 caagcaggga gctagaacga ttcgcagtta atcctggcct gttagaaaca tcagaaggct
      961 gtagacaaat actgggacag ctacaaccat cccttcagac aggatcagaa gaacttagat
     1021 cattatataa tacagtagca accctctatt gtgtgcatca aaggatagag ataaaagaca
     1081 ccaaggaagc tttagacaag atagaggaag agcaaaacaa aagtaagacc accgcacagc
     1141 aagcggccgg ccgctgatct tcagacctgg aggaggagat atgagggaca attggagaag
     1201 tgaattatat aaatataaag tagtaaaaat tgaaccatta ggagtagcac ccaccaaggc
     1261 aaagagaaga gtggtgcaga gagaaaaaag agcagtggga ataggagctt tgttccttgg
     1321 gttcttggga gcagcaggaa gcactatggg cgcagcgtca atgacgctga cggtacaggc
     1381 cagacaatta ttgtctggta tagtgcagca gcagaacaat ttgctgaggg ctattgaggc
     1441 gcaacagcat ctgttgcaac tcacagtctg gggcatcaag cagctccagg caagaatcct
     1501 ggctgtggaa agatacctaa aggatcaaca gctcctgggg atttggggtt gctctggaaa
     1561 actcatttgc accactgctg tgccttggaa tgctagttgg agtaataaat ctctggaaca
     1621 gatttggaat cacacgacct ggatggagtg ggacagagaa attaacaatt acacaagctt
     1681 aatacactcc ttaattgaag aatcgcaaaa ccagcaagaa aagaatgaac aagaattatt
     1741 ggaattagat aaatgggcaa gtttgtggaa ttggtttaac ataacaaatt ggctgtggta
     1801 tataaaatta ttcataatga tagtaggagg cttggtaggt ttaagaatag tttttgctgt
     1861 actttctata gtgaatagag ttaggcaggg atattcacca ttatcgtttc agacccacct
     1921 cccaaccccg aggggacccg acaggcccga aggaatagaa gaagaaggtg gagagagaga
     1981 cagagacaga tccattcgat tagtgaacgg atctcgacgg tatcgccgaa ttcacaaatg
     2041 gcagtattca tccacaattt taaaagaaaa ggggggattg gggggtacag tgcaggggaa
     2101 agaatagtag acataatagc aacagacata caaactaaag aattacaaaa acaaattaca
     2161 aaaattcaaa attttcgggt ttattacagg gacagcagag atccagtttg gactagtcgt
     2221 gaggctccgg tgcccgtcag tgggcagagc gcacatcgcc cacagtcccc gagaagttgg
     2281 ggggaggggt cggcaattga accggtgcct agagaaggtg gcgcggggta aactgggaaa
     2341 gtgatgtcgt gtactggctc cgcctttttc ccgagggtgg gggagaaccg tatataagtg
     2401 cagtagtcgc cgtgaacgtt ctttttcgca acgggtttgc cgccagaaca caggtaagtg
     2461 ccgtgtgtgg ttcccgcggg cctggcctct ttacgggtta tggcccttgc gtgccttgaa
     2521 ttacttccac ctggctgcag tacgtgattc ttgatcccga gcttcgggtt ggaagtgggt
     2581 gggagagttc gaggccttgc gcttaaggag ccccttcgcc tcgtgcttga gttgaggcct
     2641 ggcctgggcg ctggggccgc cgcgtgcgaa tctggtggca ccttcgcgcc tgtctcgctg
     2701 ctttcgataa gtctctagcc atttaaaatt tttgatgacc tgctgcgacg ctttttttct
     2761 ggcaagatag tcttgtaaat gcgggccaag atctgcacac tggtatttcg gtttttgggg
     2821 ccgcgggcgg cgacggggcc cgtgcgtccc agcgcacatg ttcggcgagg cggggcctgc
     2881 gagcgcggcc accgagaatc ggacgggggt agtctcaagc tggccggcct gctctggtgc
     2941 ctggcctcgc gccgccgtgt atcgccccgc cctgggcggc aaggctggcc cggtcggcac
     3001 cagttgcgtg agcggaaaga tggccgcttc ccggccctgc tgcagggagc tcaaaatgga
     3061 ggacgcggcg ctcgggagag cgggcgggtg agtcacccac acaaaggaaa agggcctttc
     3121 cgtcctcagc cgtcgcttca tgtgactcca cggagtaccg ggcgccgtcc aggcacctcg
     3181 attagttctc gagcttttgg agtacgtcgt ctttaggttg gggggagggg ttttatgcga
     3241 tggagtttcc ccacactgag tgggtggaga ctgaagttag gccagcttgg cacttgatgt
     3301 aattctcctt ggaatttgcc ctttttgagt ttggatcttg gttcattctc aagcctcaga
     3361 cagtggttca aagttttttt cttccatttc aggtgtcgtg aagcggccct gcagatatca
     3421 acaagtttgt acaaaaaagc aggcaccatg actgagtaca aactggtggt ggttggagca
     3481 ggtggtgttg ggaaaagcgc actgacaatc cagctaatcc agaaccactt tgtagatgaa
     3541 tatgatccca ccatagagga ttcttacaga aaacaagtgg ttatagatgg tgaaacctgt
     3601 ttgttggaca tactggatac agctggacaa gaagagtaca gtgccatgag agaccaatac
     3661 atgaggacag gcgaaggctt cctctgtgta tttgccatca ataatagcaa gtcatttgcg
     3721 gatattaacc tctacaggga gcagattaag cgagtaaaag actcggatga tgtacctatg
     3781 gtgctagtgg gaaacaagtg tgatttgcca acaaggacag ttgatacaaa acaagcccac
     3841 gaactggcca agagttacgg gattccattc attgaaacct cagccaagac cagacagggt
     3901 gttgaagatg ctttttacac actggtaaga gaaatacgcc agtaccgaat gaaaaaactc
     3961 aacagcagtg atgatgggac tcagggttgt atgggattgc catgtgtggt gatgtagaac
     4021 ccagctttct tgtacaaagt ggttgatatc cagcacagtg gcggccgctc gagtctagag
     4081 ggcccgcggt tcgaaggtaa gcctatccct aaccctctcc tcggtctcga ttctacgcgt
     4141 accggttagt aatgagatcc ctcccccccc cctaacgtta ctggccgaag ccgcttggaa
     4201 taaggccggt gtgcgtttgt ctatatgtta ttttccacca tattgccgtc ttttggcaat
     4261 gtgagggccc ggaaacctgg ccctgtcttc ttgacgagca ttcctagggg tctttcccct
     4321 ctcgccaaag gaatgcaagg tctgttgaat gtcgtgaagg aagcagttcc tctggaagct
     4381 tcttgaagac aaacaacgtc tgtagcgacc ctttgcaggc agcggaaccc cccacctggc
     4441 gacaggtgcc tctgcggcca aaagccacgt gtataagata cacctgcaaa ggcggcacaa
     4501 ccccagtgcc acgttgtgag ttggatagtt gtggaaagag tcaaatggct ctcctcaagc
     4561 gtattcaaca aggggctgaa ggatgcccag aaggtacccc attgtatggg atctgatctg
     4621 gggcctcggt gcacatgctt tacatgtgtt tagtcgaggt taaaaaaacg tctaggcccc
     4681 ccgaaccacg gggacgtggt tttcctttga aaaacacgat gataatatgg ccacacatat
     4741 ggtgagcaag ggcgaggagc tgttcaccgg ggtggtgccc atcctggtcg agctggacgg
     4801 cgacgtaaac ggccacaagt tcagcgtgtc cggcgagggc gagggcgatg ccacctacgg
     4861 caagctgacc ctgaagttca tctgcaccac cggcaagctg cccgtgccct ggcccaccct
     4921 cgtgaccacc ctgacctacg gcgtgcagtg cttcagccgc taccccgacc acatgaagca
     4981 gcacgacttc ttcaagtccg ccatgcccga aggctacgtc caggagcgca ccatcttctt
     5041 caaggacgac ggcaactaca agacccgcgc cgaggtgaag ttcgagggcg acaccctggt
     5101 gaaccgcatc gagctgaagg gcatcgactt caaggaggac ggcaacatcc tggggcacaa
     5161 gctggagtac aactacaaca gccacaacgt ctatatcatg gccgacaagc agaagaacgg
     5221 catcaaggtg aacttcaaga tccgccacaa catcgaggac ggcagcgtgc agctcgccga
     5281 ccactaccag cagaacaccc ccatcggcga cggccccgtg ctgctgcccg acaaccacta
     5341 cctgagcacc cagtccgccc tgagcaaaga ccccaacgag aagcgcgatc acatggtcct
     5401 gctggagttc gtgaccgccg ccgggatcac tctcggcatg gacgagctgt acaagtaaat
     5461 cgatagatcc taatcaacct ctggattaca aaatttgtga aagattgact ggtattctta
     5521 actatgttgc tccttttacg ctatgtggat acgctgcttt aatgcctttg tatcatgcta
     5581 ttgcttcccg tatggctttc attttctcct ccttgtataa atcctggttg ctgtctcttt
     5641 atgaggagtt gtggcccgtt gtcaggcaac gtggcgtggt gtgcactgtg tttgctgacg
     5701 caacccccac tggttggggc attgccacca cctgtcagct cctttccggg actttcgctt
     5761 tccccctccc tattgccacg gcggaactca tcgccgcctg ccttgcccgc tgctggacag
     5821 gggctcggct gttgggcact gacaattccg tggtgttgtc ggggaaatca tcgtcctttc
     5881 cttggctgct cgcctgtgtt gccacctgga ttctgcgcgg gacgtccttc tgctacgtcc
     5941 cttcggccct caatccagcg gaccttcctt cccgcggcct gctgccggct ctgcggcctc
     6001 ttccgcgtct tcgccttcgc cctcagacga gtcggatctc cctttgggcc gcctccccgc
     6061 ctgagatcct ttaagaccaa tgacttacaa ggcagctgta gatcttagcc actttttaaa
     6121 agaaaagggg ggactggaag ggctaattca ctcccaacga agacaagatc tgctttttgc
     6181 ttgtactggg tctctctggt tagaccagat ctgagcctgg gagctctctg gctaactagg
     6241 gaacccactg cttaagcctc aataaagctt gccttgagtg cttcaagtag tgtgtgcccg
     6301 tctgttgtgt gactctggta actagagatc cctcagaccc ttttagtcag tgtggaaaat
     6361 ctctagcagt agtagttcat gtcatcttat tattcagtat ttataacttg caaagaaatg
     6421 aatatcagag agtgagaggc ccgggttaat taaggaaagg gctagatcat tcttgaagac
     6481 gaaagggcct cgtgatacgc ctatttttat aggttaatgt catgataata atggtttctt
     6541 agacgtcagg tggcactttt cggggaaatg tgcgcggaac ccctatttgt ttatttttct
     6601 aaatacattc aaatatgtat ccgctcatga gacaataacc ctgataaatg cttcaataat
     6661 attgaaaaag gaagagtatg agtattcaac atttccgtgt cgcccttatt cccttttttg
     6721 cggcattttg ccttcctgtt tttgctcacc cagaaacgct ggtgaaagta aaagatgctg
     6781 aagatcagtt gggtgcacga gtgggttaca tcgaactgga tctcaacagc ggtaagatcc
     6841 ttgagagttt tcgccccgaa gaacgttttc caatgatgag cacttttaaa gttctgctat
     6901 gtggcgcggt attatcccgt gttgacgccg ggcaagagca actcggtcgc cgcatacact
     6961 attctcagaa tgacttggtt gagtactcac cagtcacaga aaagcatctt acggatggca
     7021 tgacagtaag agaattatgc agtgctgcca taaccatgag tgataacact gcggccaact
     7081 tacttctgac aacgatcgga ggaccgaagg agctaaccgc ttttttgcac aacatggggg
     7141 atcatgtaac tcgccttgat cgttgggaac cggagctgaa tgaagccata ccaaacgacg
     7201 agcgtgacac cacgatgcct gtagcaatgg caacaacgtt gcgcaaacta ttaactggcg
     7261 aactacttac tctagcttcc cggcaacaat taatagactg gatggaggcg gataaagttg
     7321 caggaccact tctgcgctcg gcccttccgg ctggctggtt tattgctgat aaatctggag
     7381 ccggtgagcg tgggtctcgc ggtatcattg cagcactggg gccagatggt aagccctccc
     7441 gtatcgtagt tatctacacg acggggagtc aggcaactat ggatgaacga aatagacaga
     7501 tcgctgagat aggtgcctca ctgattaagc attggtaact gtcagaccaa gtttactcat
     7561 atatacttta gattgattta aaacttcatt tttaatttaa aaggatctag gtgaagatcc
     7621 tttttgataa tctcatgacc aaaatccctt aacgtgagtt ttcgttccac tgagcgtcag
     7681 accccgtaga aaagatcaaa ggatcttctt gagatccttt ttttctgcgc gtaatctgct
     7741 gcttgcaaac aaaaaaacca ccgctaccag cggtggtttg tttgccggat caagagctac
     7801 caactctttt tccgaaggta actggcttca gcagagcgca gataccaaat actgttcttc
     7861 tagtgtagcc gtagttaggc caccacttca agaactctgt agcaccgcct acatacctcg
     7921 ctctgctaat cctgttacca gtggctgctg ccagtggcga taagtcgtgt cttaccgggt
     7981 tggactcaag acgatagtta ccggataagg cgcagcggtc gggctgaacg gggggttcgt
     8041 gcacacagcc cagcttggag cgaacgacct acaccgaact gagataccta cagcgtgagc
     8101 tatgagaaag cgccacgctt cccgaaggga gaaaggcgga caggtatccg gtaagcggca
     8161 gggtcggaac aggagagcgc acgagggagc ttccaggggg aaacgcctgg tatctttata
     8221 gtcctgtcgg gtttcgccac ctctgacttg agcgtcgatt tttgtgatgc tcgtcagggg
     8281 ggcggagcct atggaaaaac gccagcaacg cggccttttt acggttcctg gccttttgct
     8341 ggccttttgc tcacatgttc tttcctgcgt tatcccctga ttctgtggat aaccgtatta
     8401 ccgcctttga gtgagctgat accgctcgcc gcagccgaac gaccgagcgc agcgagtcag
     8461 tgagcgagga agcggaagag cgcccaatac gcaaaccgcc tctccccgcg cgttggccga
     8521 ttcattaatg cagcaagctc atggctgact aatttttttt atttatgcag aggccgaggc
     8581 cgcctcggcc tctgagctat tccagaagta gtgaggaggc ttttttggag gcctaggctt
     8641 ttgcaaaaag ctccccgtgg cacgacaggt ttcccgactg gaaagcgggc agtgagcgca
     8701 acgcaattaa tgtgagttag ctcactcatt aggcacccca ggctttacac tttatgcttc
     8761 cggctcgtat gttgtgtgga attgtgagcg gataacaatt tcacacagga aacagctatg
     8821 acatgattac gaatttcaca aataaagcat ttttttcact gcattctagt tgtggtttgt
     8881 ccaaactcat caatgtatct tatcatgtct ggatcaactg gataactcaa gctaaccaaa
     8941 atcatcccaa acttcccacc ccatacccta ttaccactgc caattacctg tggtttcatt
     9001 tactctaaac ctgtgattcc tctgaattat tttcatttta aagaaattgt atttgttaaa
     9061 tatgtactac aaacttagta gt
//
