[The description below was written by a language model from this plasmid's Addgene catalogue record and the feature table of its GenBank file.]
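Description:
pHAGE-NRAS is a 9,082 bp HIV-1-based lentiviral expression plasmid carrying wild-type human NRAS in the pHAGE backbone. It is propagated in E. coli through a high-copy ColE1/pUC-type origin and selected with ampicillin via the bla (AmpR) gene. The viral portion begins with a full-length HIV-1 LTR (labelled "3' LTR" by the automated annotation, although it sits at the 5' end of the vector genome). This is followed by the Psi packaging signal, the Rev response element for Rev-dependent nuclear export of the genomic RNA, and the cPPT/CTS element. A U3-deleted, self-inactivating 3' LTR closes the transfer cassette, so the integrated provirus lacks LTR promoter activity. Short hits such as the gp41 peptide and the Factor Xa site appear to be incidental matches within env-derived and WPRE sequence rather than functional parts.

Expression is driven by the strong constitutive human EF-1-alpha promoter, including its first intron. The NRAS open reading frame was introduced by Gateway recombination and lies in the unannotated interval of roughly 570 bp between the attB1 and attB2 sites. A V5 epitope tag is annotated just downstream of attB2, but the record does not state whether the insert reads through into it. An EMCV IRES then allows cap-independent translation of EGFP from the same transcript, so green fluorescence marks transduced cells that express the cassette. A WPRE enhances transcript stability and expression. No mammalian drug-resistance marker is annotated. The plasmid comes from a study that systematically annotated the function of somatic cancer mutations, where the wild-type clone would plausibly serve as the reference for stable NRAS expression, although the record does not say so.
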