Addgene plasmid #116767: pHAGE-NRAS
Purpose: Lentiviral expression of NRAS
Depositing lab: Gordon Mills & Kenneth Scott. Depositing organization: Baylor College of Medicine. Publication: Systematic Functional Annotation of Somatic Mutations in Cancer. Ng PK, Li J, Jeong KJ, Shao S, Chen H, Tsang YH, Sengupta S, Wang Z, Bhavana VH, Tran R, Soewito S, Minussi DC, Moreno D, Kong K, Dogruluk T, Lu H, Gao J, Tokheim C, Zhou DC, Johnson AM, Zeng J, Ip CKM, Ju Z, Wester M, Yu S, Li Y, Vellano CP, Schultz N, Karchin R, Ding L, Lu Y, Cheung LWT, Chen K, Shaw KR, Meric-Bernstam F, Scott KL, Yi S, Sahni N, Liang H, Mills GB. Cancer Cell. 2018 Mar 12;33(3):450-462.e10. doi: 10.1016/j.ccell.2018.01.021. PubMed 29533785.
Backbone
  Vector backbone: pHAGE
  Vector type: Lentiviral
Growth in bacteria
  Bacterial resistance: Ampicillin, 100 μg/mL
  Growth temperature: 37°C
  Growth strain: Stbl3
  Copy number: High Copy
Gene/Insert
  Gene/Insert name: NRAS
  Species: H. sapiens (human)
  Mutation: WT
  Entrez Gene: NRAS (a.k.a. ALPS4, CMNS, KRAS, N-ras, NCMS, NRAS1, NS6)
  Cloning method: Gateway Cloning
Terms and licenses: Academic/Nonprofit Terms; Industry Terms: Not Available to Industry
How to cite: pHAGE-NRAS was a gift from Gordon Mills & Kenneth Scott (Addgene plasmid # 116767 ; http://n2t.net/addgene:116767 ; RRID:Addgene_116767)
