>Addgene plasmid #116767 | pHAGE-NRAS | depositor partial sequence | sequence record 219642 | insert
ATGACTGAGTACAAACTGGTGGTGGTTGGAGCAGGTGGTGTTGGGAAAAGCGCACTGACAATCCAGCTAA
TCCAGAACCACTTTGTAGATGAATATGATCCCACCATAGAGGATTCTTACAGAAAACAAGTGGTTATAGA
TGGTGAAACCTGTTTGTTGGACATACTGGATACAGCTGGACAAGAAGAGTACAGTGCCATGAGAGACCAA
TACATGAGGACAGGCGAAGGCTTCCTCTGTGTATTTGCCATCAATAATAGCAAGTCATTTGCGGATATTA
ACCTCTACAGGGAGCAGATTAAGCGAGTAAAAGACTCGGATGATGTACCTATGGTGCTAGTGGGAAACAA
GTGTGATTTGCCAACAAGGACAGTTGATACAAAACAAGCCCACGAACTGGCCAAGAGTTACGGGATTCCA
TTCATTGAAACCTCAGCCAAGACCAGACAGGGTGTTGAAGATGCTTTTTACACACTGGTAAGAGAAATAC
GCCAGTACCGAATGAAAAAACTCAACAGCAGTGATGATGGGACTCAGGGTTGTATGGGATTGCCATGTGT
GGTGATGTAA
